>Addgene plasmid #19856 | psiCHECK c14orf28 3'UTR | depositor full sequence | sequence record 9382 | Author sequence
GTCATCATTGGTTTATATTCGAGCAACAGAGAAATAAATATAGATTGATGCTAAAAGTTGTTTTCCCTCC
TGCCCATGCTCTCCCAGATGAAGGGCTTTTATTTTGTGTATACTTGGTATCCAAGAAAATAGTTCAACTA
TACTAGTTTCAGAAGTGTATTTTCAGTGTTTAACCCCAGGTAAATGTTTTATATAGAGGATCTGTGCAAA
AATGTTTGTAATTTTTTTATATTTCCTGAGTTATTTTTATATGAGCATATTTTATGTTGGAATAAAATAT
ATCTTGTGGCCTTTGTATTTTTTATTTATATGTACCTCAAAGATTTTTACAATTCTGTCTTTGAATTCAA
GAAATACTTTGTCATCTGAATTCTAAATTTTTCTTTTTGGATATTCGAGTAAAACCTAGGTAAAAGTATT
TTAAGTTTATATAATTTAACAGTTCAAAATATATCTGACTGTATTTCTTTGCCCTACCTCACTATAATCC
AAAGTGCACTATTTGATCTAGTATGGATTTGAATGTACAATTTATCGATGGCTTAGTTTATTAGTTCGAT
TTGCCTAGTATCCCTGCAGCAATTTTTTAAAATGTCTGAGAAATTTTTCAGAGCTTAAACTATTTCTTTA
TAATGGCAAATTACTTTTAACTACTTCCTAAAGTATTATAAACCTGCCAGTGGATTTTAAGTGATAGCTA
AGCTTCCAAGCTTAATTCACGTTATTACAAATAAATTATATAACTATCTTAAATGTTTATCTTATAATTA
AATGTAATTTGAAATGCTCTAATGTATTTTGCAGATAAAACAACTATAAACAATATTAGGCAACTGGATG
TTTACTAGTGTCGGACTAGCAATAGAAATGCACTTTAAATATATATTTAAGGGGAAATGCGTGCCTGGAA
ATACTTCTTTTCCTAGTGAAGTTTTATATTGACACAGAGAAAAGAATACTTAAAATTTTGAGTGATGTCT
ACTGGCTTCCTTGTAAGTAGTGATTGATAGCATGCGGCTTTGACTTGCAATACAAATCATTACGATTTTA
TAGTTATCAGAACATTACGTTTCTTTATAAAGACCCTAAGGTCACTCTTCTTTTTGCAACTTAAGGGAAA
AAATATTCTCAAGGGAAAATACTTTTTGAAATTTATCACCATTTTAGTGTTTACATTTCAATAAATAGTT
CACTTCAGGTTTGGGATTGAGATTAGTTGCAATATATTTAGAAGCTCCTACATGACAGCACAGATCACTG
CCATCTGCTGAACTGCTAAAGTGCTTGGTGCCATGTTGAGAAAACTTACCCAAGAATGGATAAATATGGG
TGAAACATTACTGAGAATGCCTCACGTTAGCAAATACTATGAAAATTCTTGTTTATATATCAAACTGATT
TATTTTACAAAAAAAAAAAATTCACCCCAAGATTTATTTAGTTTCCCAAGTGTATCTGATTAGGATTTAA
TTTAGAGTAAACTTTTCTGGGGACACCTGATTGCATGAACTGAAGTATACAATAACACAAATATTACAGT
AAACATAAATGGTGTCATTAACAAAATTATTCCTAATGCAGATTTATTCTTTCAGGAAATGCACTTTATT
TGGAATACTAGTTTATCATGAAACAATGACTTACCTACCTCACAGGGTTGTTGTG
Features (pLannotate 1.2.2; 1 found; start..end, strand, type, name):
    296..311     +  terminator     PGK1 terminator (fragment): S. cerevisae PGK1; transcription terminator for 3-phosphoglycerate kinase gene
