[The description below was written by a language model from this plasmid's Addgene catalogue record and pLannotate feature annotations shown in this document.]
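Description:
psiCHECK c14orf28 3'UTR is a mammalian expression reporter plasmid built on Promega's psiCHECK-2 backbone (recorded as 6249 bp without insert), carrying a 1665 bp fragment corresponding to the 3' untranslated region of the human C14orf28 gene (also known as DRIP1). The fragment was inserted by restriction cloning between XhoI and NotI sites, both of which remain intact. The plasmid is propagated in E. coli as a high-copy construct under ampicillin selection.

psiCHECK-2 is generally known as a dual-luciferase vector in which test sequences are placed downstream of a Renilla luciferase coding region, so that the cloned UTR becomes part of the reporter transcript, while a separately expressed firefly luciferase on the same plasmid provides an internal normalisation control. Regulatory elements within the UTR, such as microRNA binding sites, then alter the Renilla signal relative to firefly. The record itself does not list the promoters, luciferase genes or polyadenylation signals, so these details rest on general knowledge of the backbone rather than on annotation. The associated publication concerns human Argonaute-containing ribonucleoprotein complexes and their bound target mRNAs, which is consistent with using this construct to test whether the C14orf28 3'UTR confers small-RNA-mediated repression.

The accompanying feature table derives from a 1665 nt author sequence that matches the insert length rather than the full plasmid, so it covers only the UTR fragment. Its single annotation, a 16 nt partial match to the yeast PGK1 terminator, is most likely a chance hit with no functional meaning. The depositor notes small differences between the author and repository sequences that do not affect function.
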