Addgene plasmid #19856: psiCHECK c14orf28 3'UTR
Depositing lab: Thomas Tuschl. Depositing organization: Rockefeller University. Publication: Molecular characterization of human Argonaute-containing ribonucleoprotein complexes and their bound target mRNAs. Landthaler M, Gaidatzis D, Rothballer A, Chen PY, Soll SJ, Dinic L, Ojo T, Hafner M, Zavolan M, Tuschl T. RNA. 2008 Dec;14(12):2580-96. doi: 10.1261/rna.1351608. Epub 2008 Oct 31. PubMed 18978028.
Backbone
  Vector backbone: psiCHECK-2
  Backbone manufacturer: Promega
  Backbone size w/o insert (bp): 6249
  Vector type: Mammalian Expression
Growth in bacteria
  Bacterial resistance: Ampicillin, 100 μg/mL
  Growth temperature: 37°C
  Growth strain: DH5alpha
  Copy number: High Copy
Gene/Insert
  Gene/Insert name: c14orf28 3'UTR (alt name: C14orf28)
  Species: H. sapiens (human)
  Insert size (bp): 1665
  GenBank ID: NM_001017923
  Entrez Gene: C14orf28 (a.k.a. DRIP-1, DRIP1, c14_5270)
  Cloning method: Restriction Enzyme; 5′ cloning site XhoI (not destroyed); 3′ cloning site NotI (not destroyed)
  Sequencing primers: 5′ GTACATCAAGAGCTTCGTGG; 3′ AAGACTCATTTAGATCCTCACAC
Terms and licenses: Academic/Nonprofit Terms; Industry Terms: Not Available to Industry
Depositor comments: There are small differences between author's sequence and Addgene sequence. Depositor is aware of the changes. These changes in the sequence do not affect the function of the construct.
How to cite: psiCHECK c14orf28 3'UTR was a gift from Thomas Tuschl (Addgene plasmid # 19856 ; http://n2t.net/addgene:19856 ; RRID:Addgene_19856)
