>Addgene plasmid #19856 | psiCHECK c14orf28 3'UTR | addgene partial sequence | sequence record 25638 | 19856 with T7
CCCGNGCACGCNNACGCATGATCACTGGGCCTCAGTGGTGGGCTCGCTGCANNNNNNNGAACGTGCTGGA
CTCCTTCATCAACTACTATGATTCCGAGAAGCACGCCGAGAACGCCGTGATTTTTCTGCATGGTAACGCT
GCCTCCAGCTACCTGTGGAGGCACGTCGTGCCTCACATCGAGCCCGTGGCTAGATGCATCATCCCTGATC
TGATCGGAATGGGTAAGTCCGGCAAGAGCGGGAATGGCTCATATCGCCTCCTGGATCACTACAAGTACCT
CACCGCTTGGTTCGAGCTGCTGAACCTTCCAAAGAAAATCATCTTTGTGGGCCACGACTGGGGGGCTTGT
CTGGCCTTTCACTACTCCTACGAGCACCAAGACAAGATCAAGGCCATCGTCCATGCTGAGAGTGTCGTGG
ACGTGATCGAGTCCTGGGACGAGTGGCCTGACATCGAGGAGGATATCGCCCTGATCAAGAGCGAAGAGGG
CGAGAAAATGGTGCTTGAGAATAACTTCTTCGTCGAGACCATGCTCCCAAGCAAGANCATGCGGAAACTG
GAGCCTGAGGAGTTCGCTGCCTACCTGGAGCCATTCNAGGAGAAGGGCGAGGTTAGACGGNCTACCCCTC
TCCTGGCCTCGCGAGATCCC
