>Addgene plasmid #19856 | psiCHECK c14orf28 3'UTR | addgene partial sequence | sequence record 25639 | RenLuc3F 5'-GTACATCAAGAGCTTCGTGG-3'
GANGNCGNATTCTGGCGATCGCTCGAGGTCATCATTGGTTTATATTCGAGCAACAGAGAAATAAATATAG
ATTGATGCTAAAAGTTGTTTTCCCTCCTGCCCATGCTCTCCCAGATGAAGGGCTTTTATTTTGTGTATAC
TTGGTATCCAAGAAAATAGTTCAACTATACTAGTTTCAGAAGTGTATTTTCAGTGTTTAACCCCAGGTAA
ATGTTTTATATAGAGGATCTGTGCAAAAATGTTTGTAATTTTTTTATATTTCCTGAGTTATTTTTATATG
AGCATATTTTATGTTGGAATAAAATATATCTTGTGGCCTTTGTATTTTTTATTTATATGTACCTCAAAGA
TTTTTACAATTCTGTCTTTGAATTCAAGAAATACTTTGTCATCTGAATTCTAAATTTTTCTTTTTGGATA
TTCGAGTAAAACCTAGGTAAAAGTATTTTAAGTTTATATAATTTAACAGTTCAAAATATATCTGACTGTA
TTTCTTTGCCCTACCTCACTATAATCCAAAGTGCACTATTTGATCTAGTATGGATTTGAATGTACAATTT
ATCGATGGCTTAGTTTATTAGTTCGATTTGCCTAGTATCCCTGCAGCAATTTTTTAAAATGTCTGAGAAA
TTTTTCAGAGCTTAAACTATTTCTTTATAATGGCAAATTACTTTTAACTACTTCCTAAAGTATTATAAAC
CTGCCAGTGGATTTTAAGTGATAGCTAAGCTTCCAAGCTTAATTCACGTTATTACAAATAAATTATATAC
CTACAGGNGGNNTGCCNCAAAAAAAANGGATNNGGANNGCCCAAG
